>Addgene plasmid #144673 | TFORF3197 | addgene full sequence | sequence record 350529 | Addgene NGS Result
GGCTCCGGTGCCCGTCAGTGGGCAGAGCGCACATCGCCCACAGTCCCCGAGAAGTTGGGGGGAGGGGTCG
GCAATTGAACCGGTGCCTAGAGAAGGTGGCGCGGGGTAAACTGGGAAAGTGATGTCGTGTACTGGCTCCG
CCTTTTTCCCGAGGGTGGGGGAGAACCGTATATAAGTGCAGTAGTCGCCGTGAACGTTCTTTTTCGCAAC
GGGTTTGCCGCCAGAACACAGGTAAGTGCCGTGTGTGGTTCCCGCGGGCCTGGCCTCTTTACGGGTTATG
GCCCTTGCGTGCCTTGAATTACTTCCACCTGGCTGCAGTACGTGATTCTTGATCCCGAGCTTCGGGTTGG
AAGTGGGTGGGAGAGTTCGAGGCCTTGCGCTTAAGGAGCCCCTTCGCCTCGTGCTTGAGTTGAGGCCTGG
CCTGGGCGCTGGGGCCGCCGCGTGCGAATCTGGTGGCACCTTCGCGCCTGTCTCGCTGCTTTCGATAAGT
CTCTAGCCATTTAAAATTTTTGATGACCTGCTGCGACGCTTTTTTTCTGGCAAGATAGTCTTGTAAATGC
GGGCCAAGATCTGCACACTGGTATTTCGGTTTTTGGGGCCGCGGGCGGCGACGGGGCCCGTGCGTCCCAG
CGCACATGTTCGGCGAGGCGGGGCCTGCGAGCGCGGCCACCGAGAATCGGACGGGGGTAGTCTCAAGCTG
GCCGGCCTGCTCTGGTGCCTGGCCTCGCGCCGCCGTGTATCGCCCCGCCCTGGGCGGCAAGGCTGGCCCG
GTCGGCACCAGTTGCGTGAGCGGAAAGATGGCCGCTTCCCGGCCCTGCTGCAGGGAGCTCAAAATGGAGG
ACGCGGCGCTCGGGAGAGCGGGCGGGTGAGTCACCCACACAAAGGAAAAGGGCCTTTCCGTCCTCAGCCG
TCGCTTCATGTGACTCCACGGAGTACCGGGCGCCGTCCAGGCACCTCGATTAGTTCTCGAGCTTTTGGAG
TACGTCGTCTTTAGGTTGGGGGGAGGGGTTTTATGCGATGGAGTTTCCCCACACTGAGTGGGTGGAGACT
GAAGTTAGGCCAGCTTGGCACTTGATGTAATTCTCCTTGGAATTTGCCCTTTTTGAGTTTGGATCTTGGT
TCATTCTCAAGCCTCAGACAGTGGTTCAAAGTTTTTTTCTTCCATTTCAGGTGTCGTGAGGCTAGCATCG
ATTGATCAACAAGTTTGTACAAAAAAGTTGGCATGGCGGGCTGGATCCAGGCCCAGCAGCTGCAGGGAGA
CGCGCTGCGCCAGATGCAGGTGCTGTACGGCCAGCACTTCCCCATCGAGGTCCGGCACTACTTGGCCCAG
TGGATTGAGAGCCAGCCATGGGATGCCATTGACTTGGACAATCCCCAGGACAGAGCCCAAGCCACCCAGC
TCCTGGAGGGCCTGGTGCAGGAGCTGCAGAAGAAGGCGGAGCACCAGGTGGGGGAAGATGGGTTTTTACT
GAAGATCAAGCTGGGGCACTACGCCACGCAGCTCCAGAAAACATATGACCGCTGCCCCCTGGAGCTGGTC
CGCTGCATCCGGCACATTCTGTACAATGAACAGAGGCTGGTCCGAGAAGCCAACAATTGCAGCTCTCCGG
CTGGGATCCTGGTTGACGCCATGTCCCAGAAGCACCTTCAGATCAACCAGACATTTGAGGAGCTGCGACT
GGTCACGCAGGACACAGAGAATGAGCTGAAGAAACTGCAGCAGACTCAGGAGTACTTCATCATCCAGTAC
CAGGAGAGCCTGAGGATCCAAGCTCAGTTTGCCCAGCTGGCCCAGCTGAGCCCCCAGGAGCGTCTGAGCC
GGGAGACGGCCCTCCAGCAGAAGCAGGTGTCTCTGGAGGCCTGGTTGCAGCGTGAGGCACAGACACTGCA
GCAGTACCGCGTGGAGCTGGCCGAGAAGCACCAGAAGACCCTGCAGCTGCTGCGGAAGCAGCAGACCATC
ATCCTGGATGACGAGCTGATCCAGTGGAAGCGGCGGCAGCAGCTGGCCGGGAACGGCGGGCCCCCCGAGG
GCAGCCTGGACGTGCTACAGTCCTGGTGTGAGAAGTTGGCCGAGATCATCTGGCAGAACCGGCAGCAGAT
CCGCAGGGCTGAGCACCTCTGCCAGCAGCTGCCCATCCCCGGCCCAGTGGAGGAGATGCTGGCCGAGGTC
AACGCCACCATCACGGACATTATCTCAGCCCTGGTGACCAGCACATTCATCATTGAGAAGCAGCCTCCTC
AGGTCCTGAAGACCCAGACCAAGTTTGCAGCCACCGTACGCCTGCTGGTGGGCGGGAAGCTGAACGTGCA
CATGAATCCCCCCCAGGTGAAGGCCACCATCATCAGTGAGCAGCAGGCCAAGTCTCTGCTTAAAAATGAG
AACACCCGCAACGAGTGCAGTGGTGAGATCCTGAACAACTGCTGCGTGATGGAGTACCACCAAGCCACGG
GCACCCTCAGTGCCCACTTCAGGAACATGTCACTGAAGAGGATCAAGCGTGCTGACCGGCGGGGTGCAGA
GTCCGTGACAGAGGAGAAGTTCACAGTCCTGTTTGAGTCTCAGTTCAGTGTTGGCAGCAATGAGCTTGTG
TTCCAGGTGAAGACTCTGTCCCTACCTGTGGTTGTCATCGTCCACGGCAGCCAGGACCACAATGCCACGG
CTACTGTGCTGTGGGACAATGCCTTTGCTGAGCCGGGCAGGGTGCCATTTGCCGTGCCTGACAAAGTGCT
GTGGCCGCAGCTGTGTGAGGCGCTCAACATGAAATTCAAGGCCGAAGTGCAGAGCAACCGGGGCCTGACC
AAGGAGAACCTCGTGTTCCTGGCGCAGAAACTGTTCAACAACAGCAGCAGCCACCTGGAGGACTACAGTG
GCCTGTCCGTGTCCTGGTCCCAGTTCAACAGGGAGAACTTGCCGGGCTGGAACTACACCTTCTGGCAGTG
GTTTGACGGGGTGATGGAGGTGTTGAAGAAGCACCACAAGCCCCACTGGAATGATGGGGCCATCCTAGGT
TTTGTGAATAAGCAACAGGCCCACGACCTGCTCATCAACAAGCCCGACGGGACCTTCTTGTTGCGCTTTA
GTGACTCAGAAATCGGGGGCATCACCATCGCCTGGAAGTTTGATTCCCCGGAACGCAACCTGTGGAACCT
GAAACCATTCACCACGCGGGATTTCTCCATCAGGTCCCTGGCTGACCGGCTGGGGGACCTGAGCTATCTC
ATCTATGTGTTTCCTGACCGCCCCAAGGATGAGGTCTTCTCCAAGTACTACACTCCTGTGCTGGCTAAAG
CTGTTGATGGATATGTGAAACCACAGATCAAGCAAGTGGTCCCTGAGTTTGTGAATGCATCTGCAGATGC
TGGGGGCAGCAGCGCCACGTACATGGACCAGGCCCCCTCCCCAGCTGTGTGCCCCCAGGCTCCCTATAAC
ATGTACCCACAGAACCCTGACCATGTACTCGATCAGGATGGAGAATTCGACCTGGATGAGACCATGGATG
TGGCCAGGCACGTGGAGGAACTCTTACGCCGACCAATGGACAGTCTTGACTCCCGCCTCTCGCCCCCTGC
CGGTCTTTTCACCTCTGCCAGAGGCTCCCTCTCATGCCCAACTTTCTTGTACAAAGTGGTTGATATCGGT
AAGCCTATCCCTAACCCTCTCCTCGGTCTCGATTCTACGTAGTAATGAACTAGTCCGTAACTTGAAAGTA
TTTCGATTTCTTGGCTTTATATATCTTGTGGAAAGGACGAGCAGCTAGCTCAGGACTTTAACCGACGCGT
TAAGTCGACAATCAACCTCTGGATTACAAAATTTGTGAAAGATTGACTGGTATTCTTAACTATGTTGCTC
CTTTTACGCTATGTGGATACGCTGCTTTAATGCCTTTGTATCATGCTATTGCTTCCCGTATGGCTTTCAT
TTTCTCCTCCTTGTATAAATCCTGGTTGCTGTCTCTTTATGAGGAGTTGTGGCCCGTTGTCAGGCAACGT
GGCGTGGTGTGCACTGTGTTTGCTGACGCAACCCCCACTGGTTGGGGCATTGCCACCACCTGTCAGCTCC
TTTCCGGGACTTTCGCTTTCCCCCTCCCTATTGCCACGGCGGAACTCATCGCCGCCTGCCTTGCCCGCTG
CTGGACAGGGGCTCGGCTGTTGGGCACTGACAATTCCGTGGTGTTGTCGGGGAAATCATCGTCCTTTCCT
TGGCTGCTCGCCTGTGTTGCCACCTGGATTCTGCGCGGGACGTCCTTCTGCTACGTCCCTTCGGCCCTCA
ATCCAGCGGACCTTCCTTCCCGCGGCCTGCTGCCGGCTCTGCGGCCTCTTCCGCGTCTTCGCCTTCGCCC
TCAGACGAGTCGGATCTCCCTTTGGGCCGCCTCCCCGCGTCGACTTTAAGACCAATGACTTACAAGGCAG
CTGTAGATCTTAGCCACTTTTTAAAAGAAAAGGGGGGACTGGAAGGGCTAATTCACTCCCAACGAAGACA
AGATCTGCTTTTTGCTTGTACTGGGTCTCTCTGGTTAGACCAGATCTGAGCCTGGGAGCTCTCTGGCTAA
CTAGGGAACCCACTGCTTAAGCCTCAATAAAGCTTGCCTTGAGTGCTTCAAGTAGTGTGTGCCCGTCTGT
TGTGTGACTCTGGTAACTAGAGATCCCTCAGACCCTTTTAGTCAGTGTGGAAAATCTCTAGCAGTACGTA
TAGTAGTTCATGTCATCTTATTATTCAGTATTTATAACTTGCAAAGAAATGAATATCAGAGAGTGAGAGG
AACTTGTTTATTGCAGCTTATAATGGTTACAAATAAAGCAATAGCATCACAAATTTCACAAATAAAGCAT
TTTTTTCACTGCATTCTAGTTGTGGTTTGTCCAAACTCATCAATGTATCTTATCATGTCTGGCTCTAGCT
ATCCCGCCCCTAACTCCGCCCATCCCGCCCCTAACTCCGCCCAGTTCCGCCCATTCTCCGCCCCATGGCT
GACTAATTTTTTTTATTTATGCAGAGGCCGAGGCCGCCTCGGCCTCTGAGCTATTCCAGAAGTAGTGAGG
AGGCTTTTTTGGAGGCCTAGGGACGTACCCAATTCGCCCTATAGTGAGTCGTATTACGCGCGCTCACTGG
CCGTCGTTTTACAACGTCGTGACTGGGAAAACCCTGGCGTTACCCAACTTAATCGCCTTGCAGCACATCC
CCCTTTCGCCAGCTGGCGTAATAGCGAAGAGGCCCGCACCGATCGCCCTTCCCAACAGTTGCGCAGCCTG
AATGGCGAATGGG
[124 nt withheld, positions 5264-5387]
C
[91 nt withheld, positions 5389-5479]
A
[49 nt withheld, positions 5481-5529]
CCTTTGACGTTGGAGTCCACGTTCTTT
[37 nt withheld, positions 5557-5593]
ACCCTATCTCGGTCTATTCTTTTGATTTATAAGGGATTTTGCCGATTTCGGCCTATTGGTTAAAAAATGA
GCTGATTTAACAAAAATTTAACGCGAATTTTAACAAAATATTAACGCTTACAATTTAGGTGGCACTTTTC
GGGGAAATGTGCGCGGAACCCCTATTTGTTTATTTTTCTAAATACATTCAAATATGTATCCGCTCATGAG
ACAATAACCCTGATAAATGCTTCAATAATATTGAAAAAGGAAGAGTATGAGTATTCAACATTTCCGTGTC
GCCCTTATTCCCTTTTTTGCGGCATTTTGCCTTCCTGTTTTTGCTCACCCAGAAACGCTGGTGAAAGTAA
AAGATGCTGAAGATCAGTTGGGTGCACGAGTGGGTTACATCGAACTGGATCTCAACAGCGGTAAGATCCT
TGAGAGTTTTCGCCCCGAAGAACGTTTTCCAATGATGAGCACTTTTAAAGTTCTGCTATGTGGCGCGGTA
TTATCCCGTATTGACGCCGGGCAAGAGCAACTCGGTCGCCGCATACACTATTCTCAGAATGACTTGGTTG
AGTACTCACCAGTCACAGAAAAGCATCTTACGGATGGCATGACAGTAAGAGAATTATGCAGTGCTGCCAT
AACCATGAGTGATAACACTGCGGCCAACTTACTTCTGACAACGATCGGAGGACCGAAGGAGCTAACCGCT
TTTTTGCACAACATGGGGGATCATGTAACTCGCCTTGATCGTTGGGAACCGGAGCTGAATGAAGCCATAC
CAAACGACGAGCGTGACACCACGATGCCTGTAGCAATGGCAACAACGTTGCGCAAACTATTAACTGGCGA
ACTACTTACTCTAGCTTCCCGGCAACAATTAATAGACTGGATGGAGGCGGATAAAGTTGCAGGACCACTT
CTGCGCTCGGCCCTTCCGGCTGGCTGGTTTATTGCTGATAAATCTGGAGCCGGTGAGCGTGGGTCTCGCG
GTATCATTGCAGCACTGGGGCCAGATGGTAAGCCCTCCCGTATCGTAGTTATCTACACGACGGGGAGTCA
GGCAACTATGGATGAACGAAATAGACAGATCGCTGAGATAGGTGCCTCACTGATTAAGCATTGGTAACTG
TCAGACCAAGTTTACTCATATATACTTTAGATTGATTTAAAACTTCATTTTTAATTTAAAAGGATCTAGG
TGAAGATCCTTTTTGATAATCTCATGACCAAAATCCCTTAACGTGAGTTTTCGTTCCACTGAGCGTCAGA
CCCCGTAGAAAAGATCAAAGGATCTTCTTGAGATCCTTTTTTTCTGCGCGTAATCTGCTGCTTGCAAACA
AAAAAACCACCGCTACCAGCGGTGGTTTGTTTGCCGGATCAAGAGCTACCAACTCTTTTTCCGAAGGTAA
CTGGCTTCAGCAGAGCGCAGATACCAAATACTGTTCTTCTAGTGTAGCCGTAGTTAGGCCACCACTTCAA
GAACTCTGTAGCACCGCCTACATACCTCGCTCTGCTAATCCTGTTACCAGTGGCTGCTGCCAGTGGCGAT
AAGTCGTGTCTTACCGGGTTGGACTCAAGACGATAGTTACCGGATAAGGCGCAGCGGTCGGGCTGAACGG
GGGGTTCGTGCACACAGCCCAGCTTGGAGCGAACGACCTACACCGAACTGAGATACCTACAGCGTGAGCT
ATGAGAAAGCGCCACGCTTCCCGAAGGGAGAAAGGCGGACAGGTATCCGGTAAGCGGCAGGGTCGGAACA
GGAGAGCGCACGAGGGAGCTTCCAGGGGGAAACGCCTGGTATCTTTATAGTCCTGTCGGGTTTCGCCACC
TCTGACTTGAGCGTCGATTTTTGTGATGCTCGTCAGGGGGGCGGAGCCTATGGAAAAACGCCAGCAACGC
GGCCTTTTTACGGTTCCTGGCCTTTTGCTGGCCTTTTGCTCACATGTTCTTTCCTGCGTTATCCCCTGAT
TCTGTGGATAACCGTATTACCGCCTTTGAGTGAGCTGATACCGCTCGCCGCAGCCGAACGACCGAGCGCA
GCGAGTCAGTGAGCGAGGAAGCGGAAGAGCGCCCAATACGCAAACCGCCTCTCCCCGCGCGTTGGCCGAT
TCATTAATGCAGCTGGCACGACAGGTTTCCCGACTGGAAAGCGGGCAGTGAGCGCAACGCAATTAATGTG
AGTTAGCTCACTCATTAGGCACCCCAGGCTTTACACTTTATGCTTCCGGCTCGTATGTTGTGTGGAATTG
TGAGCGGATAACAATTTCACACAGGAAACAGCTATGACCATGATTACGCCAAGCGCGCAATTAACCCTCA
CTAAAGGGAACAAAAGCTGGAGCTGCAAGCTTAATGTAGTCTTATGCAATACTCTTGTAGTCTTGCAACA
TGGTAACGATGAGTTAGCAACATGCCTTACAAGGAGAGAAAAAGCACCGTGCATGCCGATTGGTGGAAGT
AAGGTGGTACGATCGTGCCTTATTAGGAAGGCAACAGACGGGTCTGACATGGATTGGACGAACCACTGAA
TTGCCGCATTGCAGAGATATTGTATTTAAGTGCCTAGCTCGATACATAAACGGGTCTCTCTGGTTAGACC
AGATCTGAGCCTGGGAGCTCTCTGGCTAACTAGGGAACCCACTGCTTAAGCCTCAATAAAGCTTGCCTTG
AGTGCTTCAAGTAGTGTGTGCCCGTCTGTTGTGTGACTCTGGTAACTAGAGATCCCTCAGACCCTTTTAG
TCAGTGTGGAAAATCTCTAGCAGTGGCGCCCGAACAGGGACTTGAAAGCGAAAGGGAAACCAGAGGAGCT
CTCTCGACGCAGGACTCGGCTTGCTGAAGCGCGCACGGCAAGAGGCGAGGGGCGGCGACTGGTGAGTACG
CCAAAAATTTTGACTAGCGGAGGCTAGAAGGAGAGAGATGGGTGCGAGAGCGTCAGTATTAAGCGGGGGA
GAATTAGATCGCGATGGGAAAAAATTCGGTTAAGGCCAGGGGGAAAGAAAAAATATAAATTAAAACATAT
AGTATGGGCAAGCAGGGAGCTAGAACGATTCGCAGTTAATCCTGGCCTGTTAGAAACATCAGAAGGCTGT
AGACAAATACTGGGACAGCTACAACCATCCCTTCAGACAGGATCAGAAGAACTTAGATCATTATATAATA
CAGTAGCAACCCTCTATTGTGTGCATCAAAGGATAGAGATAAAAGACACCAAGGAAGCTTTAGACAAGAT
AGAGGAAGAGCAAAACAAAAGTAAGACCACCGCACAGCAAGCGGCCGCTGATCTTCAGACCTGGAGGAGG
AGATATGAGGGACAATTGGAGAAGTGAATTATATAAATATAAAGTAGTAAAAATTGAACCATTAGGAGTA
GCACCCACCAAGGCAAAGAGAAGAGTGGTGCAGAGAGAAAAAAGAGCAGTGGGAATAGGAGCTTTGTTCC
TTGGGTTCTTGGGAGCAGCAGGAAGCACTATGGGCGCAGCGTCAATGACGCTGACGGTACAGGCCAGACA
ATTATTGTCTGGTATAGTGCAGCAGCAGAACAATTTGCTGAGGGCTATTGAGGCGCAACAGCATCTGTTG
CAACTCACAGTCTGGGGCATCAAGCAGCTCCAGGCAAGAATCCTGGCTGTGGAAAGATACCTAAAGGATC
AACAGCTCCTGGGGATTTGGGGTTGCTCTGGAAAACTCATTTGCACCACTGCTGTGCCTTGGAATGCTAG
TTGGAGTAATAAATCTCTGGAACAGATTTGGAATCACACGACCTGGATGGAGTGGGACAGAGAAATTAAC
AATTACACAAGCTTAATACACTCCTTAATTGAAGAATCGCAAAACCAGCAAGAAAAGAATGAACAAGAAT
TATTGGAATTAGATAAATGGGCAAGTTTGTGGAATTGGTTTAACATAACAAATTGGCTGTGGTATATAAA
ATTATTCATAATGATAGTAGGAGGCTTGGTAGGTTTAAGAATAGTTTTTGCTGTACTTTCTATAGTGAAT
AGAGTTAGGCAGGGATATTCACCATTATCGTTTCAGACCCACCTCCCAACCCCGAGGGGACCCATGCATT
GCATCTCAATTAGTCAGCAACCAGGTGTGGAAAGTCCCCAGGCTCCCCAGCAGGCAGAAGTATGCAAAGC
ATGCGTCTCAATTAGTCAGCAACCATAGTCCCGCCCCTAACTCCGCCCATCCCGCCCCTAACTCCGCCCA
GTTCCGCCCATTCTCCGCCCCATGGCTGACTAATTTTTTTTATTTATGCAGAGGCCGAGGCCGCCTCGGC
CTCTGAGCTATTCCAGAAGTAGTGAGGAGGCTTTTTTGGAGGCCTAGGCTTTTGCAAAAAGCTTTCTAGA
GGTACCACCGGAGCTTACCATGACCGAGTACAAGCCCACGGTGCGCCTCGCCACCCGCGACGACGTCCCC
AGGGCCGTACGCACCCTCGCCGCCGCGTTCGCCGACTACCCCGCCACGCGCCACACCGTCGATCCGGACC
GCCACATCGAGCGGGTCACCGAGCTGCAAGAACTCTTCCTCACGCGCGTCGGGCTCGACATCGGCAAGGT
GTGGGTCGCGGACGACGGCGCCGCCGTGGCGGTCTGGACCACGCCGGAGAGCGTCGAAGCGGGGGCGGTG
TTCGCCGAGATCGGCCCGCGCATGGCCGAGTTGAGCGGTTCCCGGCTGGCCGCGCAGCAACAGATGGAAG
GCCTCCTGGCGCCGCACCGGCCCAAGGAGCCCGCGTGGTTCCTGGCCACCGTCGGCGTCTCGCCCGACCA
CCAGGGCAAGGGTCTGGGCAGCGCCGTCGTGCTCCCCGGAGTGGAGGCGGCCGAGCGCGCCGGGGTGCCC
GCCTTCCTGGAGACCTCCGCGCCCCGCAACCTCCCCTTCTACGAGCGGCTCGGCTTCACCGTCACCGCCG
ACGTCGAGGTGCCCGAAGGACCGCGCACCTGGTGCATGACCCGCAAGCCCGGTGCCAGTTAACGAATTCT
AGATCTTGAGACAAATGGCAGTATTCATCCACAATTTTAAAAGAAAAGGGGGGATTGGGGGGTACAGTGC
AGGGGAAAGAATAGTAGACATAATAGCAACAGACATACAAACTAAAGAATTACAAAAACAAATTACAAAA
ATTCAAAATTTTCGGGTTTATTACAGGGACAGCAGAGATCCACTTTGGCGCCGGCTCGAGGCCTGCAGGT
GCAAAGATGGATAAAGTTTTAAACAGAGAGGAATCTTTGCAGCTAATGGACCTTCTAGGTCTTGAAAGGA
GTGGGAATT
Features (pLannotate 1.2.2; 34 found; start..end, strand, type, name):
      1..1179    +  promoter       EF-1α promoter: strong constitutive promoter for human elongation factor EF-1α
   1200..1217    +  protein_bind   attB1 (fragment): mutant version of attB; core recombination site for the Gateway® BP reaction BP Clonase™
   1223..3604    +  CDS            STAT5A: STA5A_HUMAN - Also known as STAT5. Experimental evidence at protein level: Swiss-Prot protein existence level 1. Carries out a dual function: signal transduction and activation of transcription. Mediates cellular responses to the cytokine KITLG/SCF and other growth factors. Mediates cellular responses to ERBB4. May mediate cellular responses to activated FGFR1, FGFR2, FGFR3 and FGFR4. Binds to the GAS element and activates PRL- induced transcription. Regulates the expression of milk proteins during lactation. From Homo sapiens (Human).
   3607..3630    -  protein_bind   attB2: mutant version of attB; recombination site for the Gateway® BP reaction BP Clonase™
   3638..3679    +  CDS            V5 tag: epitope tag from simian virus 5
   3695..3748    +  promoter       U6 promoter (fragment): RNA polymerase III promoter for human U6 snRNA
   3790..4378    +  misc_feature   WPRE: woodchuck hepatitis virus posttranscriptional regulatory element
   4429..4448    +  misc_feature   cPPT/CTS (fragment): central polypurine tract and central termination sequence of HIV-1
   4450..4683    +  LTR            3' LTR (ΔU3): self-inactivating 3' long terminal repeat (LTR) from HIV-1
   4761..4882    +  polyA_signal   SV40 poly(A) signal: SV40 polyadenylation signal
   4922..5057    +  rep_origin     SV40 ori: SV40 origin of replication
   5078..5096    -  promoter       T7 promoter: promoter for bacteriophage T7 RNA polymerase
   5104..5259    +  CDS            lacZα (fragment): LacZα fragment of β-galactosidase; lacZ fragment
   5264..5692    +  rep_origin     f1 ori (sequence partly withheld): f1 bacteriophage origin of replication; arrow indicates direction of (+) strand synthesis
   5745..5849    +  promoter       AmpR promoter: bla
   5850..6710    +  CDS            AmpR: β-lactamase; bla; confers resistance to ampicillin, carbenicillin, and related antibiotics
   6881..7469    +  rep_origin     ori: high-copy-number ColE1/pMB1/pBR322/pUC origin of replication
   7652..7744    +  CDS            lacI (fragment): lac repressor; lacI; The lac repressor binds to the lac operator to inhibit transcription in E. coli. This inhibition can be relieved by adding lactose or isopropyl-β-D-thiogalactopyranoside (IPTG).
   7757..7778    +  protein_bind   CAP binding site: CAP binding activates transcription in the presence of cAMP. E. coli catabolite activator protein
   7793..7823    +  promoter       lac promoter: promoter for the E. coli lac operon
   7827..7849    +  protein_bind   lac operator (fragment): The lac repressor binds to the lac operator to inhibit transcription in E. coli. This inhibition can be relieved by adding lactose or isopropyl-β-D-thiogalactopyranoside (IPTG). lac repressor encoded by lacI
   7892..7910    +  promoter       T3 promoter: promoter for bacteriophage T3 RNA polymerase
   7938..8164    +  promoter       RSV promoter: Rous sarcoma virus enhancer/promoter
   8165..8345    +  LTR            5' LTR (truncated): truncated 5' long terminal repeat (LTR) from HIV-1
   8392..8517    +  misc_feature   HIV-1 Ψ: packaging signal of human immunodeficiency virus type 1
   8501..8864    +  CDS            HIV-1 gag (fragment): gag protein from human immunodeficiency virus 1; gag
   9010..9243    +  misc_feature   RRE: The Rev response element (RRE) of HIV-1 allows for Rev-dependent mRNA export from the nucleus to the cytoplasm.
   9620..9646    +  CDS            Rev (fragment): human immunodeficiency virus 1 (HIV-1) Rev protein; rev; enhances nuclear export of unspliced and incompletely spliced viral mRNAs
   9653..9676    +  promoter       SV40 promoter (fragment): SV40 early promoter
   9677..9748    +  promoter       SV40 promoter (fragment): SV40 enhancer and early promoter
   9772..9907    +  rep_origin     SV40 ori: SV40 origin of replication
   9953..10549   +  CDS            PuroR (fragment): puromycin N-acetyltransferase; pac from Streptomyces; confers resistance to puromycin
  10598..10715   +  misc_feature   cPPT/CTS: central polypurine tract and central termination sequence of HIV-1
  10780..10846   +  CDS            small t antigen (fragment): SV40 (simian virus 40) small t antigen
