[The description below was written by a language model from this plasmid's Addgene catalogue record and pLannotate feature annotations shown in this document.]
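Description:
TFORF3197 is a third-generation-style, self-inactivating lentiviral expression plasmid built on the pLX_TRC317 backbone and carrying the human STAT5A open reading frame (RefSeq NM_003152.3). It belongs to a barcoded transcription factor ORF collection in which each clone carries a unique 24-bp barcode, so that the overexpressed factor can be identified by sequencing in pooled screens. In bacteria it is maintained at high copy from a ColE1/pUC-type origin with ampicillin selection through β-lactamase. An f1 origin and remnants of lac and T7/T3 cloning-vector sequence are also present. The depositor notes that the plasmid can recombine, as is common for LTR-containing vectors.

The viral genome is transcribed from an RSV promoter fused to a truncated HIV-1 5' LTR, followed by the Ψ packaging signal, a partial gag sequence and the RRE for Rev-dependent export. Within it, an SV40 early promoter drives a puromycin N-acetyltransferase cassette for selecting transduced mammalian cells, and a cPPT/CTS element aids nuclear import of the proviral DNA. The EF-1α promoter then drives constitutive STAT5A expression. The ORF was introduced by Gateway cloning and is flanked by attB1 and attB2 sites, with a C-terminal V5 epitope tag read through attB2 for detection. Downstream lie a short U6 promoter fragment, a WPRE that enhances transcript stability and expression, and the ΔU3 3' LTR that inactivates the LTR promoter after integration, followed by an SV40 polyadenylation signal outside the viral unit. The barcode itself is not annotated in the feature table, so its exact position is not stated. The construct is intended for STAT5A overexpression in directed-differentiation and other pooled transcription factor screens.
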