Addgene plasmid #144673: TFORF3197
Purpose: Lentiviral vector for overexpressing transcription factor ORFs with unique 24-bp barcodes. Barcodes facilitate identification of transcription factors in pooled screens.
Depositing lab: Feng Zhang. Depositing organization: Broad Institute. Publication: A transcription factor atlas of directed differentiation. Joung J, Ma S, Tay T, Geiger-Schuller KR, Kirchgatterer PC, Verdine VK, Guo B, Arias-Garcia MA, Allen WE, Singh A, Kuksenko O, Abudayyeh OO, Gootenberg JS, Fu Z, Macrae RK, Buenrostro JD, Regev A, Zhang F. Cell. 2023 Jan 5;186(1):209-229.e26. doi: 10.1016/j.cell.2022.11.026. PubMed 36608654.
Backbone
  Vector backbone: pLX_TRC317
  Backbone manufacturer: Broad Institute Genetic Perturbation Platform
  Backbone size w/o insert (bp): 8264
  Vector type: Mammalian Expression, Lentiviral
  Selectable markers: Puromycin
Growth in bacteria
  Bacterial resistance: Ampicillin, 100 μg/mL
  Growth temperature: 37°C
  Growth strain: NEB Stable
  Copy number: High Copy
Gene/Insert
  Gene/Insert name: STAT5A
  Species: H. sapiens (human)
  Insert size (bp): 2588
  Entrez Gene: STAT5A (a.k.a. MGF, STAT5)
  Promoter: EF1a
  Tag / fusion protein: V5 (C terminal on insert)
  Cloning method: Gateway Cloning
  Sequencing primers: 5′ GGGTGGAGACTGAAGTTAGGCCAG; 3′ CACATAGCGTAAAAGGAGCAACATAG
Resource information
  A portion of this plasmid was derived from a plasmid made by: Broad Institute Genetic Perturbation Platform
Terms and licenses: Academic/Nonprofit Terms; Industry Terms: Not Available to Industry
Depositor comments: NM_003152.3 Please test multiple small colonies in case of plasmid recombination. To make this collection available in a timely manner, a portion of this collection was not fully sequenced by Addgene. If an Addgene verified full plasmid sequence is not available, please contact us prior to placing an order to request the full sequence.
How to cite: TFORF3197 was a gift from Feng Zhang (Addgene plasmid # 144673 ; http://n2t.net/addgene:144673 ; RRID:Addgene_144673)
