>Addgene plasmid #144673 | TFORF3197 | depositor partial sequence | sequence record 286134 | Insert
ATCGATTGATCAACAAGTTTGTACAAAAAAGTTGGCATGGCGGGCTGGATCCAGGCCCAGCAGCTGCAGG
GAGACGCGCTGCGCCAGATGCAGGTGCTGTACGGCCAGCACTTCCCCATCGAGGTCCGGCACTACTTGGC
CCAGTGGATTGAGAGCCAGCCATGGGATGCCATTGACTTGGACAATCCCCAGGACAGAGCCCAAGCCACC
CAGCTCCTGGAGGGCCTGGTGCAGGAGCTGCAGAAGAAGGCGGAGCACCAGGTGGGGGAAGATGGGTTTT
TACTGAAGATCAAGCTGGGGCACTACGCCACGCAGCTCCAGAAAACATATGACCGCTGCCCCCTGGAGCT
GGTCCGCTGCATCCGGCACATTCTGTACAATGAACAGAGGCTGGTCCGAGAAGCCAACAATTGCAGCTCT
CCGGCTGGGATCCTGGTTGACGCCATGTCCCAGAAGCACCTTCAGATCAACCAGACATTTGAGGAGCTGC
GACTGGTCACGCAGGACACAGAGAATGAGCTGAAGAAACTGCAGCAGACTCAGGAGTACTTCATCATCCA
GTACCAGGAGAGCCTGAGGATCCAAGCTCAGTTTGCCCAGCTGGCCCAGCTGAGCCCCCAGGAGCGTCTG
AGCCGGGAGACGGCCCTCCAGCAGAAGCAGGTGTCTCTGGAGGCCTGGTTGCAGCGTGAGGCACAGACAC
TGCAGCAGTACCGCGTGGAGCTGGCCGAGAAGCACCAGAAGACCCTGCAGCTGCTGCGGAAGCAGCAGAC
CATCATCCTGGATGACGAGCTGATCCAGTGGAAGCGGCGGCAGCAGCTGGCCGGGAACGGCGGGCCCCCC
GAGGGCAGCCTGGACGTGCTACAGTCCTGGTGTGAGAAGTTGGCCGAGATCATCTGGCAGAACCGGCAGC
AGATCCGCAGGGCTGAGCACCTCTGCCAGCAGCTGCCCATCCCCGGCCCAGTGGAGGAGATGCTGGCCGA
GGTCAACGCCACCATCACGGACATTATCTCAGCCCTGGTGACCAGCACATTCATCATTGAGAAGCAGCCT
CCTCAGGTCCTGAAGACCCAGACCAAGTTTGCAGCCACCGTACGCCTGCTGGTGGGCGGGAAGCTGAACG
TGCACATGAATCCCCCCCAGGTGAAGGCCACCATCATCAGTGAGCAGCAGGCCAAGTCTCTGCTTAAAAA
TGAGAACACCCGCAACGAGTGCAGTGGTGAGATCCTGAACAACTGCTGCGTGATGGAGTACCACCAAGCC
ACGGGCACCCTCAGTGCCCACTTCAGGAACATGTCACTGAAGAGGATCAAGCGTGCTGACCGGCGGGGTG
CAGAGTCCGTGACAGAGGAGAAGTTCACAGTCCTGTTTGAGTCTCAGTTCAGTGTTGGCAGCAATGAGCT
TGTGTTCCAGGTGAAGACTCTGTCCCTACCTGTGGTTGTCATCGTCCACGGCAGCCAGGACCACAATGCC
ACGGCTACTGTGCTGTGGGACAATGCCTTTGCTGAGCCGGGCAGGGTGCCATTTGCCGTGCCTGACAAAG
TGCTGTGGCCGCAGCTGTGTGAGGCGCTCAACATGAAATTCAAGGCCGAAGTGCAGAGCAACCGGGGCCT
GACCAAGGAGAACCTCGTGTTCCTGGCGCAGAAACTGTTCAACAACAGCAGCAGCCACCTGGAGGACTAC
AGTGGCCTGTCCGTGTCCTGGTCCCAGTTCAACAGGGAGAACTTGCCGGGCTGGAACTACACCTTCTGGC
AGTGGTTTGACGGGGTGATGGAGGTGTTGAAGAAGCACCACAAGCCCCACTGGAATGATGGGGCCATCCT
AGGTTTTGTGAATAAGCAACAGGCCCACGACCTGCTCATCAACAAGCCCGACGGGACCTTCTTGTTGCGC
TTTAGTGACTCAGAAATCGGGGGCATCACCATCGCCTGGAAGTTTGATTCCCCGGAACGCAACCTGTGGA
ACCTGAAACCATTCACCACGCGGGATTTCTCCATCAGGTCCCTGGCTGACCGGCTGGGGGACCTGAGCTA
TCTCATCTATGTGTTTCCTGACCGCCCCAAGGATGAGGTCTTCTCCAAGTACTACACTCCTGTGCTGGCT
AAAGCTGTTGATGGATATGTGAAACCACAGATCAAGCAAGTGGTCCCTGAGTTTGTGAATGCATCTGCAG
ATGCTGGGGGCAGCAGCGCCACGTACATGGACCAGGCCCCCTCCCCAGCTGTGTGCCCCCAGGCTCCCTA
TAACATGTACCCACAGAACCCTGACCATGTACTCGATCAGGATGGAGAATTCGACCTGGATGAGACCATG
GATGTGGCCAGGCACGTGGAGGAACTCTTACGCCGACCAATGGACAGTCTTGACTCCCGCCTCTCGCCCC
CTGCCGGTCTTTTCACCTCTGCCAGAGGCTCCCTCTCATGCCCAACTTTCTTGTACAAAGTGGTTGATAT
CGGTAAGCCTATCCCTAACCCTCTCCTCGGTCTCGATTCTACGTAGTAATGAACTAGTCCGTAACTTGAA
AGTATTTCGATTTCTTGGCTTTATATATCTTGTGGAAAGGACGAGCAGCTAGCTCAGGACTTTAACCG
