>Addgene plasmid #144673 | TFORF3197 | depositor partial sequence | sequence record 286135 | Barcode
GCAGCTAGCTCAGGACTTTAACCG
